>Addgene plasmid #141093 | pUAP1_Ta_Yr7_CDS_no_STOP | addgene full sequence | sequence record 309712 | Addgene NGS Result
TCCGGCAAAAAAGGGCAAGGTGTCACCACCCTGCCCTTTTTCTTTAAAACCGAAAAGATTACTTCGCGTT
ATGCAGGCTTCCTCGCTCACTGACTCGCTGCGCTCGGTCGTTCGGCTGCGGCGAGCGGTATCAGCTCACT
CAAAGGCGGTAATACGGTTATCCACAGAATCAGGGGATAACGCAGGAAAGAACATGTGAGCAAAAGGCCA
GCAAAAGGCCAGGAACCGTAAAAAGGCCGCGTTGCTGGCGTTTTTCCACAGGCTCCGCCCCCCTGACGAG
CATCACAAAAATCGACGCTCAAGTCAGAGGTGGCGAAACCCGACAGGACTATAAAGATACCAGGCGTTTC
CCCCTGGAAGCTCCCTCGTGCGCTCTCCTGTTCCGACCCTGCCGCTTACCGGATACCTGTCCGCCTTTCT
CCCTTCGGGAAGCGTGGCGCTTTCTCATAGCTCACGCTGTAGGTATCTCAGTTCGGTGTAGGTCGTTCGC
TCCAAGCTGGGCTGTGTGCACGAACCCCCCGTTCAGCCCGACCGCTGCGCCTTATCCGGTAACTATCGTC
TTGAGTCCAACCCGGTAAGACACGACTTATCGCCACTGGCAGCAGCCACTGGTAACAGGATTAGCAGAGC
GAGGTATGTAGGCGGTGCTACAGAGTTCTTGAAGTGGTGGCCTAACTACGGCTACACTAGAAGAACAGTA
TTTGGTATCTGCGCTCTGCTGAAGCCAGTTACCTTCGGAAAAAGAGTTGGTAGCTCTTGATCCGGCAAAC
AAACCACCGCTGGTAGCGGTGGTTTTTTTGTTTGCAAGCAGCAGATTACGCGCAGAAAAAAAGGATCTCA
AGAAGATCCTTTGATCTTTTCTACGGGGTCTGACGCTCAGTGGAACGAAAACTCACGTTAAGGGATTTTG
GTCATGAGATTATCAAAAAGGATCTTCACCTAGATCCTTTTAAATTAAAAATGAAGTTTTAAATCAATCT
AAAGTATATATGAGTAAACTTGGTCTGACAGCTCGAGGCTTGGATTCTCACCAATAAAAAACGCCCGGCG
GCAACCGAGCGTTCTGAACAAATCCAGATGGAGTTCTGAGGTCATTACTGGATCTATCAACAGGAGTCCA
AGCGAGCTCGATATCAAATTACGCCCCGCCCTGCCACTCATCGCAGTACTGTTGTAATTCATTAAGCATT
CTGCCGACATGGAAGCCATCACAAACGGCATGATGAACCTGAATCGCCAGCGGCATCAGCACCTTGTCGC
CTTGCGTATAATATTTGCCCATGGTGAAAACGGGGGCGAAGAAGTTGTCCATATTGGCCACGTTTAAATC
AAAACTGGTGAAACTCACCCAGGGATTGGCTGAGACGAAAAACATATTCTCAATAAACCCTTTAGGGAAA
TAGGCCAGGTTTTCACCGTAACACGCCACATCTTGCGAATATATGTGTAGAAACTGCCGGAAATCGTCGT
GGTATTCACTCCAGAGCGATGAAAACGTTTCAGTTTGCTCATGGAAAACGGTGTAACAAGGGTGAACACT
ATCCCATATCACCAGCTCACCGTCTTTCATTGCCATACGAAATTCCGGATGAGCATTCATCAGGCGGGCA
AGAATGTGAATAAAGGCCGGATAAAACTTGTGCTTATTTTTCTTTACGGTCTTTAAAAAGGCCGTAATAT
CCAGCTGAACGGTCTGGTTATAGGTACATTGAGCAACTGACTGAAATGCCTCAAAATGTTCTTTACGATG
CCATTGGGATATATCAACGGTGGTATATCCAGTGATTTTTTTCTCCATTTTAGCTTCCTTAGCTCCTGAA
AATCTCGATAACTCAAAAAATACGCCCGGTAGTGATCTTATTTCATTATGGTGAAAGTTGGAACCTCTTA
CGTGCCCGATCAACTCGAGTGCCACCTGACGTCTAAGAAACCATTATTATCATGACATTAACCTATAAAA
ATAGGCGTATCACGAGGCAGAATTTCAGATAAAAAAAATCCTTAGCTTTCGCTAAGGATGATTTCTGGAA
TTCGGTCTCAAATGGAGCCGGCGGGAGACTCTTCCCTGGAGGCCGCGATTGCATGGCTGGTGCAGACCAT
CCTTGCAACGCTCCTCATGGACAAGATGGAGGCCTGGATTCAGCAAGTCGGGCTTGCCGACGACGTCGAG
AGGCTCCAGTCTGAGGTCGAGAGAGTCGACACGGTGGTGGCTGCTGTGAAGGGGAGGGCAGCCGGGAACA
TGCCTCTGTCCCGGTCACTCGCTCGTGTCAAGGAGCTTCTCTATGACGCCGACGACGTGATCGACGAGCT
AGACTACTACAGGCTCCAACACCAAGTCGAAGGAGTTACAAGTGACGAGCCTGACGGTATGCGTGGAGCT
GAAAGAGTGGATGAAATATCAAGGGGCCATGTCGATACACTGAATGTCAGTGTTGGCAAATTACGGTCCC
CGGTATGGGAACACTTCACCATCACAGAAACAACTATCGACGGGAAGCGTTCAAAAGCCAAATGTAAGTA
CTGTGGAAATGATTTTAATTGCGAAACGAAAACAAACGGGACTTCATCTATGAAAAAACATTTGGAGAAG
GAGCATTCCGTGACTTGCACGAATAAATCTGCAGTGCACCCCCCAAACACTTCAAGCACCGGCGATGCTA
CTTGTAATGTGAGGTCGGTTGAAGTTGGTAGTTCGTCCAACGGAAAAAGAAAGAGAACAAATGAGGATCC
AACGCAGACCACCGCAGCTAACATACACGCCCAATGGGACAAGGCTGAGTTATCCAATAGGATAATTAAA
ATTACTGAGAAGTTACAGTTACAGGACATCCAGGGGGCTTTGAGTAAAGTTCTCGAGCCATATGGATCCA
GCGCTACTTCAAGTTCAAATCATCACCGCTTGAGTACAGCATCAGATCAGCACCCAACAACATCAAGTCT
TGTTCCAATGGAAGTTTATGGCAGAGTTGCAGAAAAGAATAAGATCAAAAAGTCAATAACTGAAAACCAA
TCTGGTGGTGTAAATGTTCTGCCTATTGTAGGCATTGCAGGTGTTGGAAAGACAACTCTTGCTCAATTTG
TGTATAATGATCCAGACGTGAAAAGTCAATTTCACCACAGGATATGGGTTTGTGTGTCCTGCAAATTTGA
TGAAGTGAAGCTCACAAAGGAGATGTTAGACTTTTTTCCTCGAGAAAGGCATGAAGGAATTAACAACTTC
GCGAAGCTTCAAGAGATCTTGAAAGAACATGTCGAGTACCAAGCAAAGAGTTTTCTGCTCATTTTAGATG
ATGTCTCGGACAGTATGGATTATCATAAATGGAACAAATTGTTGAACCCTTTGCTATCAAGTCAAGCGAA
GAATATAATTCTAGTCACGACCAGAAATTTGTCTGTTGCACAAAGGTTAAGCACACTTGAACCGATCAAG
TTAGGTGCTTTAGAAAACGATGATATGTGGTTATTGCTCAAGTCATGTGCATTTGGTTTTGGGAACTATG
AAGGTACGGAAAATCTAAGCACTATTGGAAGGCAAATAGCAGAGAAGTTAAAGGGCAATCCGTTAGCAGC
AGTAACTGCAGGGGCACTGTTAAGAGATAATCTTAGCATTGATCATTGGAGTAACATTCTCAAGAATGAG
AAGTGGAAATCGCTGGGACTCAGTGGGGGCATCATGCCTGCTTTGAAGCTTAGTTATGATGAGTTGACGT
ACCGTTTACAACAATGTTTCTCGTATTGCTCTATATTTCCTGACAAATATAGGTTTCTCGGGAAGGATTT
GGTCTATATTTGGATTTCTCAGGGATTTGTGAATTGCACCCAAAATAAGAGATTGGAGGAGACGGGATGG
GAATATCTGAATCAATTGGTAAATCTTGGATTCTTTCAACAAATTGAAGAACAACAAGAATTGGATGGGG
AAGAAGAATTCTCTCTACGCCGTCAGATTTGGTACTCTATGTGTGATCTCATGCATGATTTCGCAAGGAT
GATTTCAAGGACTGAATGTGCGACTATAGATGGTCTACAGTGCAATAAAATATTCCCAACTGTACAGCAT
TTGTCAATAGTAACCGGTTCTGCATACAACAAAGATCTGAAGGGGAACATTCCTCGTAATGAGAAGTTTG
AAGAAAATATGAGAAATTCAGTTACATCAGTTACCAAATTGAGAACATTGGTTGTGCTTGGGAACTTTGA
CTCTTTCTTTGTACGGTTGTTCCAAGATATATTCCAGAAGGCACAAAATTTACGCCTGCTGCTAGTATCT
CTAGCATCCACTTATCTGTCTCAAGTGCCTGCTGCATTCAATGATTTTAATTCCTTCCTGTGCAATTTGG
CAAATCCTTTGCATCTTCGTTACCTAAAACTTGAGTTGGATGGGATTGTGCCACAAGTTTTGAGTACGTT
TTTTCATCTTCAAGTATTAGATGTTGGATCAAGCATGGATACTTCTCTACCCAATGGCTTGTTGCATAAT
CTTGTTAGCCTGCGACATCTTGTTGCACACAAGAGAGTCCATTCTTCCATTACTAGCATTGGTAACATGA
CATCTATCCAGGAGCTACATGATTTTGAAGTTCGAATTTCTAGCGGCTTTGAGATAACACGACTCCAATC
CATGAACGAGCTTGTTCAACTTGGGTTGTCTCAACTTGACAGTGTTAAAACCAGGGAGGACGCTTATGGG
GCAGGACTAAGAAACAAGGAACACTTAGAAGAGCTTCATTTGTCCTGGAAGGATGCATATTCAGAGTATG
AGTATGCCAGTGACACTGAATTTGAATCTTCTGCAAACATGGCAAGAGAAGTGATTGAGGGTCTTGAACC
ACACATGGATTTAAAACATCTACAAATATCTCAGTATAATGGTACCACTTCACCAGCTTGGCTTGCCAAC
AATATCTCAGTTACCTCATTGCAGACGCTTCATCTTGATGATTGTGGAGGATGGAGAATACTTCCATCTC
TGGGAAGTCTACCATTCCTTACAAAGGTGAAGTTGAGCAGCATGCTGGAAGTAATTGAAGTACTGATTCC
TTCACTGGAGGAGCTAGTTCTAATTAAAATGCCGAAGTTAGTGAGATGCTCAAGCACTTCTGCCGAGGGT
CTGAGCTCTAGCTTAAGGGTACTGCACATTGAGGATTGTGAAGCATTGAAGGAGTTTGATCTGTTTGAGA
ACGATTATAATTCTGAAATCATTCAGGGATCATGGCTGCCTGGTCTTAGGAATTTGATTCTATATTGTTG
CCCTCATTTGAAAGTGTTGAAGCCTCTTCCACCTTCAACTACCTTTTCTAAGGTACTCATCAGAGAAATT
TCAAGATTTCCGTCTATGGAGGTATCATCTGGTGAGAAGTTACAAATTGGGAATATTGATGTGTACATAG
GCGATGATTTTGATGAGTCATCTGATGAGTTGAGCATACTGGATGACAAAACTTTGGCGTTCCATAATCT
TAGAAACCTGAAATCGATGGAGATATATGGTTGCAGAAATCTAAGGTCTTTTTCGTTCGAAGGTTTCAGT
CATCTTGTCTCTTTAACAAGTTTGAAAATAGTAAGCTGTGAACAACTTTTCCCTTCAGATGTGACGGCAG
AGTATACCCTTGAAGATGTGACAGCTGTGAACTGCAATGCCTTCCCATATCTTAAAAGCCTCAGTATCGA
CTCATGTGGAATAGCGGGGAAGTGGCTATCGCTGATGCTGCAGCATGCGCCAGGCCTAGAGGAATTGAGT
TTAACAAGTTGCGCCCATATAACAAGAGTAGTGTTACCGATGGAAGAGGAAGAAAACAATCTATTAACAA
CAGTACTGTCATCAGGAAATCAAGATGAGGCATTGACATGGTTAGTTCGTGACGGACTCTTGCACATTCC
ATCAAATCTCGTCTCCTCTCTCAAGAATATGAGTATTACTCAGTGCCCTCGCCTAAAGTTTAACTCAGGC
AAGGACTGCTTCTCTGGATTTACCTCGCTTGAGAAGCTTGAAATTTGGGGATCGTTGGTGGATGATGACG
GAAGTGATGACCTGGAGAATGGAAGTTCTTTTGTGTTCGGAGAGGAGGATCAACCCCTGGGGGCGAACGG
AAGATGGCTCCTCCCGACATCACTTCAGGAACTTCACATCGTGTCATTGTATTGCCAAGAAACGCTGCAA
GTCTGCTTCCCTAGAGATATCACCAGCCTTAAAAAGTTAAGTGTACGTTCCGGCCAAGGTTTGCAATCTC
TACAGCTGTACTCATGCACGGCACTGGAAGAATTGGCAATTTCCGGCTCTGGATCGGTCACCGTCACTGT
ACTAGAGGGCACGCAACCCGCTGGCAGCCTCGGGCGTTTGAATGTATCAGACTGTCCTGGCTTGCCATCA
CGTTTGGACAGCTTTCCAAGGTTGTGCCCTCGGCTGGAAAGGCTTGACATCAATGACCCATCTGTCCTTA
CCACGCCATTCTGCAAGCACCTCACCTCCCTGCAACGCCTAAAACTTGGCTTCTTGAAAGTGACGAGACT
AACAGATGAGCAAGAACGAGCGCTTGTGCTCCTCAAGTCACTGAAAGAGCTCGAGATTTTTTATTGTACT
CATCTCATAGATCTTCCTGCGGGGCTGCAGACCCTTCCTTCCCTCAAGAGTTTGAAGATAGAAGAGGGTC
GAGGCATCTCAAGGCTGCCGGAAGCAGGCCTCCCACATTCGCTGGAAGAACTGGAAATCAAAATTTGCAG
CAAGCTAGAAGATGAATGCAGGCGGCTAGCAACATGCGAAGGCAAGCTAAAAGTCAAAATTGATGGTCGA
TATGTGAATTCGCGAGACCCTGCAG
Features (pLannotate 1.2.2; 6 found; start..end, strand, type, name):
      1..58      +  terminator     his operon terminator: This putative transcriptin terminator from the E. coli his operon has a 2-bp deletion introduced during synthesis. Its efficiency has not been determined.
    253..841     -  rep_origin     ori: high-copy-number ColE1/pMB1/pBR322/pUC origin of replication
   1024..1118    -  terminator     lambda t0 terminator: transcription terminator from phage lambda
   1142..1798    -  CDS            cat: CAT_ECOLX - Experimental evidence at protein level: Swiss-Prot protein existence level 1. This enzyme is an effector of chloramphenicol resistance in bacteria. From Escherichia coli. This protein is used as a marker in many commonly used cloning vectors, such as pACYC184.
   1799..1896    -  promoter       cat promoter: promoter of the E. coli cat gene encoding chloramphenicol acetyltransferase
   1982..2025    -  terminator     bacterial terminator: putative bacterial transcription terminator
