[The description below was written by a language model from this plasmid's Addgene catalogue record and pLannotate feature annotations shown in this document.]
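Description:
pUAP1_Ta_Yr7_CDS_no_STOP is a Level 0 Golden Gate (MoClo-style) parts plasmid built on the pUAP1 universal acceptor backbone. It is a bacterial storage and cloning vector rather than an expression construct. It replicates in E. coli from a high-copy ColE1/pUC-type origin and is selected with chloramphenicol through a cat (chloramphenicol acetyltransferase) gene driven by its native cat promoter and followed by the lambda t0 terminator. Additional bacterial terminators, including a his operon terminator, flank the backbone elements and presumably insulate the cloning site from read-through transcription.

The payload is the coding sequence of Yr7 from bread wheat (Triticum aestivum cv. Cadenza), recorded as about 4.8 kb within a 6.8 kb plasmid and cloned into the acceptor using BpiI. According to the associated publication title, Yr7 belongs to the wheat BED-NLR loci. The stop codon has been omitted and the module is defined by AATG and TTCG overhangs, the standard syntax for a coding sequence part that can be joined in frame to a downstream C-terminal tag or fusion partner during Level 1 assembly. The plasmid carries no plant promoter, terminator or tag of its own; these are supplied by other Level 0 modules when a transcriptional unit is assembled.

The automated feature table annotates only the backbone elements, leaving the remaining region of roughly 4.8 kb, where the Yr7 insert presumably lies, unannotated. Details of the insert therefore come from the catalogue fields. The record supports use as a reusable building block for tagged Yr7 expression constructs in functional studies of wheat BED-NLR genes.
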