Addgene plasmid #141093: pUAP1_Ta_Yr7_CDS_no_STOP
Purpose: Level 0 Golden gate module with the coding sequence of Cadenza-Yr7 without its STOP codon
Depositing lab: Cristobal Uauy. Depositing organization: John Innes Centre. Publication: Comparative Genomics and Functional Studies of Wheat BED-NLR Loci. Marchal C, Wheat Genome Project, Haberer G, Spannagl M, Uauy C. Genes (Basel). 2020 Nov 26;11(12). pii: genes11121406. doi: 10.3390/genes11121406. PubMed 33256067.
Backbone
  Vector backbone: pUAP1 (Addgene #63674)
  Backbone size w/o insert (bp): 3138
  Total vector size (bp): 6815
  Vector type: Unspecified ; Level 0 module for Golden Gate cloning (AATG - TTCG overhangs)
Growth in bacteria
  Bacterial resistance: Chloramphenicol, 25 μg/mL
  Growth temperature: 37°C
  Growth strain: DH5alpha
  Copy number: High Copy
Gene/Insert
  Gene/Insert name: Ta_Yr7
  Species: Triticum aestivum cv. Cadenza
  Insert size (bp): 4758
  GenBank ID: MN273771.1
  Cloning method: Restriction Enzyme; 5′ cloning site BpiI (unknown if destroyed); 3′ cloning site BpiI (unknown if destroyed)
  Sequencing primers: 5′ AAGTTGGAACCTCTTACGTGC; 3′ AACCGTATTACCGCCTTTGA
Terms and licenses: Academic/Nonprofit Terms; Industry Terms: Not Available to Industry
How to cite: pUAP1_Ta_Yr7_CDS_no_STOP was a gift from Cristobal Uauy (Addgene plasmid # 141093 ; http://n2t.net/addgene:141093 ; RRID:Addgene_141093)
